>Addgene plasmid #175542 | pcDNA5/FRT/TO_HaloTag9_SKL | addgene full sequence | sequence record 343742 | Addgene NGS Result
AAAGTGCCACCTGACGTCGACGGATCGGGAGATCTCCCGATCCCCTATGGTGCACTCTCAGTACAATCTG
CTCTGATGCCGCATAGTTAAGCCAGTATCTGCTCCCTGCTTGTGTGTTGGAGGTCGCTGAGTAGTGCGCG
AGCAAAATTTAAGCTACAACAAGGCAAGGCTTGACCGACAATTGCATGAAGAATCTGCTTAGGGTTAGGC
GTTTTGCGCTGCTTCGCGATGTACGGGCCAGATATACGCGTTGACATTGATTATTGACTAGTTATTAATA
GTAATCAATTACGGGGTCATTAGTTCATAGCCCATATATGGAGTTCCGCGTTACATAACTTACGGTAAAT
GGCCCGCCTGGCTGACCGCCCAACGACCCCCGCCCATTGACGTCAATAATGACGTATGTTCCCATAGTAA
CGCCAATAGGGACTTTCCATTGACGTCAATGGGTGGAGTATTTACGGTAAACTGCCCACTTGGCAGTACA
TCAAGTGTATCATATGCCAAGTACGCCCCCTATTGACGTCAATGACGGTAAATGGCCCGCCTGGCATTAT
GCCCAGTACATGACCTTATGGGACTTTCCTACTTGGCAGTACATCTACGTATTAGTCATCGCTATTACCA
TGGTGATGCGGTTTTGGCAGTACATCAATGGGCGTGGATAGCGGTTTGACTCACGGGGATTTCCAAGTCT
CCACCCCATTGACGTCAATGGGAGTTTGTTTTGGCACCAAAATCAACGGGACTTTCCAAAATGTCGTAAC
AACTCCGCCCCATTGACGCAAATGGGCGGTAGGCGTGTACGGTGGGAGGTCTATATAAGCAGAGCTCTCC
CTATCAGTGATAGAGATCTCCCTATCAGTGATAGAGATCGTCGACGAGCTCGTTTAGTGAACCGTCAGAT
CGCCTGGAGACGCCATCCACGCTGTTTTGACCTCCATAGAAGACACCGGGACCGATCCAGCCTCCGGACT
CTAGCGTTTAAACTTAAGCTTGGTACCGAGCTCGGATCCACTAGTCCAGTGTGGTGGAATTCTGCAGATA
TCCAGCAACCATGGGATCCGAAATCGGTACTGGCTTTCCATTCGACCCCCATTATGTGGAAGTCCTGGGC
GAGCGCATGCACTACGTCGATGTTGGTCCGCGCGATGGCACCCCTGTGCTGTTCCTGCACGGTAACCCGA
CCTCCTCCTACGTGTGGCGCAACATCATCCCGCATGTTGCACCGACCCATCGCTGCATTGCTCCAGACCT
GATCGGTATGGGCAAATCCGACAAACCAGACCTGGGTTATTTCTTCGACGACCACGTCCGCTTCATGGAT
GCCTTCATCGAAGCCCTGGGTCTGGAAGAGGTCGTCCTGGTCATTCACGACTGGGGCTCCGCTCTGGGTT
TCCACTGGGCCAAGCGCAATCCAGAGCGCGTCAAAGGTATTGCATTTATGGAGTTCATCCGCCCTATCCC
GACCTGGGACGAATGGCCAGAATTTGCCCGCGAGACCTTCCAGGCCTTCCGCACCACCGACGTCGGCCGC
AAGCTGATCATCGATCATAACGTTTTTATCGAGGGTACGCTGCGTATGGGTGTCGTCCGCCCGCTGACTG
AAGTCGAGATGGACCATTACCGCGAGCCGTTCCTGAATCCTGTTGACCGCGAGCCACTGTGGCGCTTCCC
AAACGAGCTGCCAATCGCCGGTGAGCCAGCGAACATCGTCGCGCTGGTCGAAGAATACATGGACTGGCTG
CACCAGTCCCCTGTCCCGAAGCTGCTGTTCTGGGGCACCCCAGGCGTTCTGATCCCACCGGCCGAAGCCG
CTCGCCTGGCCAAAAGCCTGCCTAACTGCAAGGCTGTGGACATCGGCCCGGGTCTGAATCTGCTGCAAGA
AGACAACCCGGACCTGATCGGCAGCGAGATCGCGCGCTGGCTGTCTACTCTGGAGATTTCCGGTGGCGCT
CCAGGATTCTCCTCAATTTCCGCTTCCAAACTGTAGTAACCGCTCGAGTCTAGAGGGCCCGTTTAAACCC
GCTGATCAGCCTCGACTGTGCCTTCTAGTTGCCAGCCATCTGTTGTTTGCCCCTCCCCCGTGCCTTCCTT
GACCCTGGAAGGTGCCACTCCCACTGTCCTTTCCTAATAAAATGAGGAAATTGCATCGCATTGTCTGAGT
AGGTGTCATTCTATTCTGGGGGGTGGGGTGGGGCAGGACAGCAAGGGGGAGGATTGGGAAGACAATAGCA
GGCATGCTGGGGATGCGGTGGGCTCTATGGCTTCTGAGGCGGAAAGAACCAGCTGGGGCTCTAGGGGGTA
TCCCC
[124 nt withheld, positions 2316-2439]
C
[91 nt withheld, positions 2441-2531]
AGGGTGATGGTTCACGTACCTAGAAGTTCCTATTCCGAAGTTCCTATTCTCTAGAAAGTATAGGAACTTC
CTTGGCCAAAAAGCCTGAACTCACCGCGACGTCTGTCGAGAAGTTTCTGATCGAAAAGTTCGACAGCGTC
TCCGACCTGATGCAGCTCTCGGAGGGCGAAGAATCTCGTGCTTTCAGCTTCGATGTAGGAGGGCGTGGAT
ATGTCCTGCGGGTAAATAGCTGCGCCGATGGTTTCTACAAAGATCGTTATGTTTATCGGCACTTTGCATC
GGCCGCGCTCCCGATTCCGGAAGTGCTTGACATTGGGGAATTCAGCGAGAGCCTGACCTATTGCATCTCC
CGCCGTGCACAGGGTGTCACGTTGCAAGACCTGCCTGAAACCGAACTGCCCGCTGTTCTGCAGCCGGTCG
CGGAGGCCATGGATGCGATCGCTGCGGCCGATCTTAGCCAGACGAGCGGGTTCGGCCCATTCGGACCGCA
AGGAATCGGTCAATACACTACATGGCGTGATTTCATATGCGCGATTGCTGATCCCCATGTGTATCACTGG
CAAACTGTGATGGACGACACCGTCAGTGCGTCCGTCGCGCAGGCTCTCGATGAGCTGATGCTTTGGGCCG
AGGACTGCCCCGAAGTCCGGCACCTCGTGCACGCGGATTTCGGCTCCAACAATGTCCTGACGGACAATGG
CCGCATAACAGCGGTCATTGACTGGAGCGAGGCGATGTTCGGGGATTCCCAATACGAGGTCGCCAACATC
TTCTTCTGGAGGCCGTGGTTGGCTTGTATGGAGCAGCAGACGCGCTACTTCGAGCGGAGGCATCCGGAGC
TTGCAGGATCGCCGCGGCTCCGGGCGTATATGCTCCGCATTGGTCTTGACCAACTCTATCAGAGCTTGGT
TGACGGCAATTTCGATGATGCAGCTTGGGCGCAGGGTCGATGCGACGCAATCGTCCGATCCGGAGCCGGG
ACTGTCGGGCGTACACAAATCGCCCGCAGAAGCGCGGCCGTCTGGACCGATGGCTGTGTAGAAGTACTCG
CCGATAGTGGAAACCGACGCCCCAGCACTCGTCCGAGGGCAAAGGAATAGCACGTACTACGAGATTTCGA
TTCCACCGCCGCCTTCTATGAAAGGTTGGGCTTCGGAATCGTTTTCCGGGACGCCGGCTGGATGATCCTC
CAGCGCGGGGATCTCATGCTGGAGTTCTTCGCCCACCCCAACTTGTTTATTGCAGCTTATAATGGTTACA
AATAAAGCAATAGCATCACAAATTTCACAAATAAAGCATTTTTTTCACTGCATTCTAGTTGTGGTTTGTC
CAAACTCATCAATGTATCTTATCATGTCTGTATACCGTCGACCTCTAGCTAGAGCTTGGCGTAATCATGG
TCATAGCTGTTTCCTGTGTGAAATTGTTATCCGCTCACAATTCCACACAACATACGAGCCGGAAGCATAA
AGTGTAAAGCCTGGGGTGCCTAATGAGTGAGCTAACTCACATTAATTGCGTTGCGCTCACTGCCCGCTTT
CCAGTCGGGAAACCTGTCGTGCCAGCTGCATTAATGAATCGGCCAACGCGCGGGGAGAGGCGGTTTGCGT
ATTGGGCGCTCTTCCGCTTCCTCGCTCACTGACTCGCTGCGCTCGGTCGTTCGGCTGCGGCGAGCGGTAT
CAGCTCACTCAAAGGCGGTAATACGGTTATCCACAGAATCAGGGGATAACGCAGGAAAGAACATGTGAGC
AAAAGGCCAGCAAAAGGCCAGGAACCGTAAAAAGGCCGCGTTGCTGGCGTTTTTCCATAGGCTCCGCCCC
CCTGACGAGCATCACAAAAATCGACGCTCAAGTCAGAGGTGGCGAAACCCGACAGGACTATAAAGATACC
AGGCGTTTCCCCCTGGAAGCTCCCTCGTGCGCTCTCCTGTTCCGACCCTGCCGCTTACCGGATACCTGTC
CGCCTTTCTCCCTTCGGGAAGCGTGGCGCTTTCTCATAGCTCACGCTGTAGGTATCTCAGTTCGGTGTAG
GTCGTTCGCTCCAAGCTGGGCTGTGTGCACGAACCCCCCGTTCAGCCCGACCGCTGCGCCTTATCCGGTA
ACTATCGTCTTGAGTCCAACCCGGTAAGACACGACTTATCGCCACTGGCAGCAGCCACTGGTAACAGGAT
TAGCAGAGCGAGGTATGTAGGCGGTGCTACAGAGTTCTTGAAGTGGTGGCCTAACTACGGCTACACTAGA
AGAACAGTATTTGGTATCTGCGCTCTGCTGAAGCCAGTTACCTTCGGAAAAAGAGTTGGTAGCTCTTGAT
CCGGCAAACAAACCACCGCTGGTAGCGGTGGTTTTTTTGTTTGCAAGCAGCAGATTACGCGCAGAAAAAA
AGGATCTCAAGAAGATCCTTTGATCTTTTCTACGGGGTCTGACGCTCAGTGGAACGAAAACTCACGTTAA
GGGATTTTGGTCATGAGATTATCAAAAAGGATCTTCACCTAGATCCTTTTAAATTAAAAATGAAGTTTTA
AATCAATCTAAAGTATATATGAGTAAACTTGGTCTGACAGTTACCAATGCTTAATCAGTGAGGCACCTAT
CTCAGCGATCTGTCTATTTCGTTCATCCATAGTTGCCTGACTCCCCGTCGTGTAGATAACTACGATACGG
GAGGGCTTACCATCTGGCCCCAGTGCTGCAATGATACCGCGAGACCCACGCTCACCGGCTCCAGATTTAT
CAGCAATAAACCAGCCAGCCGGAAGGGCCGAGCGCAGAAGTGGTCCTGCAACTTTATCCGCCTCCATCCA
GTCTATTAATTGTTGCCGGGAAGCTAGAGTAAGTAGTTCGCCAGTTAATAGTTTGCGCAACGTTGTTGCC
ATTGCTACAGGCATCGTGGTGTCACGCTCGTCGTTTGGTATGGCTTCATTCAGCTCCGGTTCCCAACGAT
CAAGGCGAGTTACATGATCCCCCATGTTGTGCAAAAAAGCGGTTAGCTCCTTCGGTCCTCCGATCGTTGT
CAGAAGTAAGTTGGCCGCAGTGTTATCACTCATGGTTATGGCAGCACTGCATAATTCTCTTACTGTCATG
CCATCCGTAAGATGCTTTTCTGTGACTGGTGAGTACTCAACCAAGTCATTCTGAGAATAGTGTATGCGGC
GACCGAGTTGCTCTTGCCCGGCGTCAATACGGGATAATACCGCGCCACATAGCAGAACTTTAAAAGTGCT
CATCATTGGAAAACGTTCTTCGGGGCGAAAACTCTCAAGGATCTTACCGCTGTTGAGATCCAGTTCGATG
TAACCCACTCGTGCACCCAACTGATCTTCAGCATCTTTTACTTTCACCAGCGTTTCTGGGTGAGCAAAAA
CAGGAAGGCAAAATGCCGCAAAAAAGGGAATAAGGGCGACACGGAAATGTTGAATACTCATACTCTTCCT
TTTTCAATATTATTGAAGCATTTATCAGGGTTATTGTCTCATGAGCGGATACATATTTGAATGTATTTAG
AAAAATAAACAAATAGGGGTTCCGCGCACATTTCCCCGA
Features (pLannotate 1.2.2; 21 found; start..end, strand, type, name):
     46..98      -  misc_feature   bom (fragment): basis of mobility region from pBR322
    253..632     +  enhancer       CMV enhancer: human cytomegalovirus immediate early enhancer
    633..836     +  promoter       CMV promoter: human cytomegalovirus (CMV) immediate early promoter
    838..857     +  promoter       PLtetO-1 promoter (fragment): modified phage lambda PL promoter with tet operator sites (Lutz and Bujard, 1997)
    859..878     +  promoter       PLtetO-1 promoter (fragment): modified phage lambda PL promoter with tet operator sites (Lutz and Bujard, 1997)
    886..919     +  promoter       TRE3GV promoter (fragment): 3rd-generation Tet-responsive promoter that can be activated by binding of Tet-On® 3G, optimized for retroviral and lentiviral vectors
   1070..1953    +  CDS            HaloTag® (fragment): modified bacterial dehalogenase that forms covalent bonds with chloroalkane derivatives
   2046..2270    +  polyA_signal   bGH poly(A) signal: bovine growth hormone polyadenylation signal
   2274..2295    +  promoter       SV40 promoter (fragment): SV40 enhancer and early promoter
   2316..2549    +  rep_origin     f1 ori (fragment) (sequence partly withheld): f1 bacteriophage origin of replication; arrow indicates direction of (+) strand synthesis
   2554..2601    +  protein_bind   FRT: FLP-mediated recombination occurs in the 8-bp core sequence TCTAGAAA (Turan and Bode, 2011). FLP recombinase from the Saccharomyces cerevisiae 2μ plasmid
   2609..3631    +  CDS            HygR: aminoglycoside phosphotransferase from E. coli; aph(4)-Ia; confers resistance to hygromycin
   3641..3766    +  CDS            ble (fragment): BLE_KLEPN - Experimental evidence at protein level: Swiss-Prot protein existence level 1. Binding protein with a strong affinity to the bleomycin family of antibiotics. Binds to CL990; an antimitotic-antibiotic compound. From Klebsiella pneumoniae.
   3761..3882    +  polyA_signal   SV40 poly(A) signal: SV40 polyadenylation signal
   3955..3971    -  protein_bind   lac operator: The lac repressor binds to the lac operator to inhibit transcription in E. coli. This inhibition can be relieved by adding lactose or isopropyl-β-D-thiogalactopyranoside (IPTG). lac repressor encoded by lacI
   3979..4009    -  promoter       lac promoter: promoter for the E. coli lac operon
   4024..4045    -  protein_bind   CAP binding site: CAP binding activates transcription in the presence of cAMP. E. coli catabolite activator protein
   4058..4150    -  CDS            lacI (fragment): lac repressor; lacI; The lac repressor binds to the lac operator to inhibit transcription in E. coli. This inhibition can be relieved by adding lactose or isopropyl-β-D-thiogalactopyranoside (IPTG).
   4333..4921    -  rep_origin     ori: high-copy-number ColE1/pMB1/pBR322/pUC origin of replication
   5092..5952    -  CDS            AmpR: β-lactamase; bla; confers resistance to ampicillin, carbenicillin, and related antibiotics
   5953..6057    -  promoter       AmpR promoter: bla
