[The description below was written by a language model from this plasmid's Addgene catalogue record and pLannotate feature annotations shown in this document.]
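Description:
pcDNA5/FRT/TO_HaloTag9_SKL is a 6,070 bp mammalian expression plasmid built on the pcDNA5/FRT/TO backbone. It is propagated in E. coli through a high-copy ColE1/pUC-type origin and selected with ampicillin via the β-lactamase gene and its native promoter. A partial f1 origin and remnants of lac regulatory elements are also annotated as backbone features.

The expression cassette uses the human CMV immediate-early enhancer and promoter, followed immediately by two short matches to tet operator sequences. This is the arrangement expected of a tetracycline-regulated CMV/TetO promoter, in which transcription is repressed in cells expressing the Tet repressor and induced by tetracycline or doxycycline, while remaining constitutive in cells that lack the repressor. Downstream lies the HaloTag coding sequence, terminated by the bovine growth hormone polyadenylation signal. The insert is HaloTag9, which the record defines as HaloTag7 carrying the Q165H and P174R substitutions. HaloTag is a modified bacterial dehalogenase that bonds covalently to chloroalkane ligands, although the catalogue lists the insert species as human. The SKL in the name denotes the tripeptide peroxisomal targeting signal. It is not annotated separately in the feature table but is consistent with the stated purpose of peroxisomal expression.

An FRT site sits directly upstream of a hygromycin resistance gene, with no complete promoter annotated before it, and an SV40 poly(A) signal follows. In this design, Flp-mediated integration into a genomic FRT landing site places the marker under a resident promoter, allowing hygromycin selection of isogenic stable lines. The plasmid can also be used for transient transfection. The associated publication describes engineered HaloTag variants for fluorescence lifetime multiplexing, so the construct probably serves to label peroxisomes in such imaging experiments.
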