Addgene plasmid #175542: pcDNA5/FRT/TO_HaloTag9_SKL
Purpose: Peroxysomal expression of HaloTag9 in mammalian cells
Depositing lab: Kai Johnsson. Depositing organization: Max Planck Institute for Medical Research. Publication: Engineered HaloTag variants for fluorescence lifetime multiplexing. Frei MS, Tarnawski M, Roberti MJ, Koch B, Hiblot J, Johnsson K. Nat Methods. 2021 Dec 16. pii: 10.1038/s41592-021-01341-x. doi: 10.1038/s41592-021-01341-x. PubMed 34916672.
Backbone
  Vector backbone: pCDNA5/FR/TO
  Vector type: Mammalian Expression
  Selectable markers: Hygromycin
Growth in bacteria
  Bacterial resistance: Ampicillin, 100 μg/mL
  Growth temperature: 37°C
  Growth strain: DH5alpha
  Copy number: High Copy
Gene/Insert
  Gene/Insert name: HaloTag9-SKL (alt name: HaloTag9-SKL)
  Species: H. sapiens (human)
  Mutation: HaloTag9 = HaloTag7-Q165H-P174R
  Cloning method: Gibson Cloning
Terms and licenses: Academic/Nonprofit Terms; Industry Terms: Not Available to Industry
How to cite: pcDNA5/FRT/TO_HaloTag9_SKL was a gift from Kai Johnsson (Addgene plasmid # 175542 ; http://n2t.net/addgene:175542 ; RRID:Addgene_175542)
